>Addgene plasmid #112134 | pLL8 lenti-D10Acas9-3xflag-blast | addgene full sequence | sequence record 222676 | Addgene NGS Result
GTCGACGGATCGGGAGATCTCCCGATCCCCTATGGTGCACTCTCAGTACAATCTGCTCTGATGCCGCATA
GTTAAGCCAGTATCTGCTCCCTGCTTGTGTGTTGGAGGTCGCTGAGTAGTGCGCGAGCAAAATTTAAGCT
ACAACAAGGCAAGGCTTGACCGACAATTGCATGAAGAATCTGCTTAGGGTTAGGCGTTTTGCGCTGCTTC
GCGATGTACGGGCCAGATATACGCGTTGACATTGATTATTGACTAGTTATTAATAGTAATCAATTACGGG
GTCATTAGTTCATAGCCCATATATGGAGTTCCGCGTTACATAACTTACGGTAAATGGCCCGCCTGGCTGA
CCGCCCAACGACCCCCGCCCATTGACGTCAATAATGACGTATGTTCCCATAGTAACGCCAATAGGGACTT
TCCATTGACGTCAATGGGTGGAGTATTTACGGTAAACTGCCCACTTGGCAGTACATCAAGTGTATCATAT
GCCAAGTACGCCCCCTATTGACGTCAATGACGGTAAATGGCCCGCCTGGCATTATGCCCAGTACATGACC
TTATGGGACTTTCCTACTTGGCAGTACATCTACGTATTAGTCATCGCTATTACCATGGTGATGCGGTTTT
GGCAGTACATCAATGGGCGTGGATAGCGGTTTGACTCACGGGGATTTCCAAGTCTCCACCCCATTGACGT
CAATGGGAGTTTGTTTTGGCACCAAAATCAACGGGACTTTCCAAAATGTCGTAACAACTCCGCCCCATTG
ACGCAAATGGGCGGTAGGCGTGTACGGTGGGAGGTCTATATAAGCAGCGCGTTTTGCCTGTACTGGGTCT
CTCTGGTTAGACCAGATCTGAGCCTGGGAGCTCTCTGGCTAACTAGGGAACCCACTGCTTAAGCCTCAAT
AAAGCTTGCCTTGAGTGCTTCAAGTAGTGTGTGCCCGTCTGTTGTGTGACTCTGGTAACTAGAGATCCCT
CAGACCCTTTTAGTCAGTGTGGAAAATCTCTAGCAGTGGCGCCCGAACAGGGACTTGAAAGCGAAAGGGA
AACCAGAGGAGCTCTCTCGACGCAGGACTCGGCTTGCTGAAGCGCGCACGGCAAGAGGCGAGGGGCGGCG
ACTGGTGAGTACGCCAAAAATTTTGACTAGCGGAGGCTAGAAGGAGAGAGATGGGTGCGAGAGCGTCAGT
ATTAAGCGGGGGAGAATTAGATCGCGATGGGAAAAAATTCGGTTAAGGCCAGGGGGAAAGAAAAAATATA
AATTAAAACATATAGTATGGGCAAGCAGGGAGCTAGAACGATTCGCAGTTAATCCTGGCCTGTTAGAAAC
ATCAGAAGGCTGTAGACAAATACTGGGACAGCTACAACCATCCCTTCAGACAGGATCAGAAGAACTTAGA
TCATTATATAATACAGTAGCAACCCTCTATTGTGTGCATCAAAGGATAGAGATAAAAGACACCAAGGAAG
CTTTAGACAAGATAGAGGAAGAGCAAAACAAAAGTAAGACCACCGCACAGCAAGCGGCCGCTGATCTTCA
GACCTGGAGGAGGAGATATGAGGGACAATTGGAGAAGTGAATTATATAAATATAAAGTAGTAAAAATTGA
ACCATTAGGAGTAGCACCCACCAAGGCAAAGAGAAGAGTGGTGCAGAGAGAAAAAAGAGCAGTGGGAATA
GGAGCTTTGTTCCTTGGGTTCTTGGGAGCAGCAGGAAGCACTATGGGCGCAGCGTCAATGACGCTGACGG
TACAGGCCAGACAATTATTGTCTGGTATAGTGCAGCAGCAGAACAATTTGCTGAGGGCTATTGAGGCGCA
ACAGCATCTGTTGCAACTCACAGTCTGGGGCATCAAGCAGCTCCAGGCAAGAATCCTGGCTGTGGAAAGA
TACCTAAAGGATCAACAGCTCCTGGGGATTTGGGGTTGCTCTGGAAAACTCATTTGCACCACTGCTGTGC
CTTGGAATGCTAGTTGGAGTAATAAATCTCTGGAACAGATTTGGAATCACACGACCTGGATGGAGTGGGA
CAGAGAAATTAACAATTACACAAGCTTAATACACTCCTTAATTGAAGAATCGCAAAACCAGCAAGAAAAG
AATGAACAAGAATTATTGGAATTAGATAAATGGGCAAGTTTGTGGAATTGGTTTAACATAACAAATTGGC
TGTGGTATATAAAATTATTCATAATGATAGTAGGAGGCTTGGTAGGTTTAAGAATAGTTTTTGCTGTACT
TTCTATAGTGAATAGAGTTAGGCAGGGATATTCACCATTATCGTTTCAGACCCACCTCCCAACCCCGAGG
GGACCCGACAGGCCCGAAGGAATAGAAGAAGAAGGTGGAGAGAGAGACAGAGACAGATCCATTCGATTAG
TGAACGGATCGGCACTGCGTGCGCCAATTCTGCAGACAAATGGCAGTATTCATCCACAATTTTAAAAGAA
AAGGGGGGATTGGGGGGTACAGTGCAGGGGAAAGAATAGTAGACATAATAGCAACAGACATACAAACTAA
AGAATTACAAAAACAAATTACAAAAATTCAAAATTTTCGGGTTTATTACAGGGACAGCAGAGATCCAGTT
TGGTTAATTAGCTAGCTGCAAAGATGGATAAAGTTTTAAACAGAGAGGAATCTTTGCAGCTAATGGACCT
TCTAGGTCTTGAAAGGAGTGGGAATTGGCTCCGGTGCCCGTCAGTGGGCAGAGCGCACATCGCCCACAGT
CCCCGAGAAGTTGGGGGGAGGGGTCGGCAATTGAACCGGTGCCTAGAGAAGGTGGCGCGGGGTAAACTGG
GAAAGTGATGTCGTGTACTGGCTCCGCCTTTTTCCCGAGGGTGGGGGAGAACCGTATATAAGTGCAGTAG
TCGCCGTGAACGTTCTTTTTCGCAACGGGTTTGCCGCCAGAACACAGGTAAGTGCCGTGTGTGGTTCCCG
CGGGCCTGGCCTCTTTACGGGTTATGGCCCTTGCGTGCCTTGAATTACTTCCACCTGGCTGCAGTACGTG
ATTCTTGATCCCGAGCTTCGGGTTGGAAGTGGGTGGGAGAGTTCGAGGCCTTGCGCTTAAGGAGCCCCTT
CGCCTCGTGCTTGAGTTGAGGCCTGGCCTGGGCGCTGGGGCCGCCGCGTGCGAATCTGGTGGCACCTTCG
CGCCTGTCTCGCTGCTTTCGATAAGTCTCTAGCCATTTAAAATTTTTGATGACCTGCTGCGACGCTTTTT
TTCTGGCAAGATAGTCTTGTAAATGCGGGCCAAGATCTGCACACTGGTATTTCGGTTTTTGGGGCCGCGG
GCGGCGACGGGGCCCGTGCGTCCCAGCGCACATGTTCGGCGAGGCGGGGCCTGCGAGCGCGGCCACCGAG
AATCGGACGGGGGTAGTCTCAAGCTGGCCGGCCTGCTCTGGTGCCTGGCCTCGCGCCGCCGTGTATCGCC
CCGCCCTGGGCGGCAAGGCTGGCCCGGTCGGCACCAGTTGCGTGAGCGGAAAGATGGCCGCTTCCCGGCC
CTGCTGCAGGGAGCTCAAAATGGAGGACGCGGCGCTCGGGAGAGCGGGCGGGTGAGTCACCCACACAAAG
GAAAAGGGCCTTTCCGTCCTCAGCCGTCGCTTCATGTGACTCCACGGAGTACCGGGCGCCGTCCAGGCAC
CTCGATTAGTTCTCGAGCTTTTGGAGTACGTCGTCTTTAGGTTGGGGGGAGGGGTTTTATGCGATGGAGT
TTCCCCACACTGAGTGGGTGGAGACTGAAGTTAGGCCAGCTTGGCACTTGATGTAATTCTCCTTGGAATT
TGCCCTTTTTGAGTTTGGATCTTGGTTCATTCTCAAGCCTCAGACAGTGGTTCAAAGTTTTTTTCTTCCA
TTTCAGGTGTCGTGACGTACGGCCACCATGAAAAGGCCGGCGGCCACGAAAAAGGCCGGCCAGGCAAAAA
AGAAAAAGGACAAGAAGTACAGCATCGGCCTGGCCATCGGCACCAACTCTGTGGGCTGGGCCGTGATCAC
CGACGAGTACAAGGTGCCCAGCAAGAAATTCAAGGTGCTGGGCAACACCGACCGGCACAGCATCAAGAAG
AACCTGATCGGAGCCCTGCTGTTCGACAGCGGCGAAACAGCCGAGGCCACCCGGCTGAAGAGAACCGCCA
GAAGAAGATACACCAGACGGAAGAACCGGATCTGCTATCTGCAAGAGATCTTCAGCAACGAGATGGCCAA
GGTGGACGACAGCTTCTTCCACAGACTGGAAGAGTCCTTCCTGGTGGAAGAGGATAAGAAGCACGAGCGG
CACCCCATCTTCGGCAACATCGTGGACGAGGTGGCCTACCACGAGAAGTACCCCACCATCTACCACCTGA
GAAAGAAACTGGTGGACAGCACCGACAAGGCCGACCTGCGGCTGATCTATCTGGCCCTGGCCCACATGAT
CAAGTTCCGGGGCCACTTCCTGATCGAGGGCGACCTGAACCCCGACAACAGCGACGTGGACAAGCTGTTC
ATCCAGCTGGTGCAGACCTACAACCAGCTGTTCGAGGAAAACCCCATCAACGCCAGCGGCGTGGACGCCA
AGGCCATCCTGTCTGCCAGACTGAGCAAGAGCAGACGGCTGGAAAATCTGATCGCCCAGCTGCCCGGCGA
GAAGAAGAATGGCCTGTTCGGCAACCTGATTGCCCTGAGCCTGGGCCTGACCCCCAACTTCAAGAGCAAC
TTCGACCTGGCCGAGGATGCCAAACTGCAGCTGAGCAAGGACACCTACGACGACGACCTGGACAACCTGC
TGGCCCAGATCGGCGACCAGTACGCCGACCTGTTTCTGGCCGCCAAGAACCTGTCCGACGCCATCCTGCT
GAGCGACATCCTGAGAGTGAACACCGAGATCACCAAGGCCCCCCTGAGCGCCTCTATGATCAAGAGATAC
GACGAGCACCACCAGGACCTGACCCTGCTGAAAGCTCTCGTGCGGCAGCAGCTGCCTGAGAAGTACAAAG
AGATTTTCTTCGACCAGAGCAAGAACGGCTACGCCGGCTACATTGACGGCGGAGCCAGCCAGGAAGAGTT
CTACAAGTTCATCAAGCCCATCCTGGAAAAGATGGACGGCACCGAGGAACTGCTCGTGAAGCTGAACAGA
GAGGACCTGCTGCGGAAGCAGCGGACCTTCGACAACGGCAGCATCCCCCACCAGATCCACCTGGGAGAGC
TGCACGCCATTCTGCGGCGGCAGGAAGATTTTTACCCATTCCTGAAGGACAACCGGGAAAAGATCGAGAA
GATCCTGACCTTCCGCATCCCCTACTACGTGGGCCCTCTGGCCAGGGGAAACAGCAGATTCGCCTGGATG
ACCAGAAAGAGCGAGGAAACCATCACCCCCTGGAACTTCGAGGAAGTGGTGGACAAGGGCGCTTCCGCCC
AGAGCTTCATCGAGCGGATGACCAACTTCGATAAGAACCTGCCCAACGAGAAGGTGCTGCCCAAGCACAG
CCTGCTGTACGAGTACTTCACCGTGTATAACGAGCTGACCAAAGTGAAATACGTGACCGAGGGAATGAGA
AAGCCCGCCTTCCTGAGCGGCGAGCAGAAAAAGGCCATCGTGGACCTGCTGTTCAAGACCAACCGGAAAG
TGACCGTGAAGCAGCTGAAAGAGGACTACTTCAAGAAAATCGAGTGCTTCGACTCCGTGGAAATCTCCGG
CGTGGAAGATCGGTTCAACGCCTCCCTGGGCACATACCACGATCTGCTGAAAATTATCAAGGACAAGGAC
TTCCTGGACAATGAGGAAAACGAGGACATTCTGGAAGATATCGTGCTGACCCTGACACTGTTTGAGGACA
GAGAGATGATCGAGGAACGGCTGAAAACCTATGCCCACCTGTTCGACGACAAAGTGATGAAGCAGCTGAA
GCGGCGGAGATACACCGGCTGGGGCAGGCTGAGCCGGAAGCTGATCAACGGCATCCGGGACAAGCAGTCC
GGCAAGACAATCCTGGATTTCCTGAAGTCCGACGGCTTCGCCAACAGAAACTTCATGCAGCTGATCCACG
ACGACAGCCTGACCTTTAAAGAGGACATCCAGAAAGCCCAGGTGTCCGGCCAGGGCGATAGCCTGCACGA
GCACATTGCCAATCTGGCCGGCAGCCCCGCCATTAAGAAGGGCATCCTGCAGACAGTGAAGGTGGTGGAC
GAGCTCGTGAAAGTGATGGGCCGGCACAAGCCCGAGAACATCGTGATCGAAATGGCCAGAGAGAACCAGA
CCACCCAGAAGGGACAGAAGAACAGCCGCGAGAGAATGAAGCGGATCGAAGAGGGCATCAAAGAGCTGGG
CAGCCAGATCCTGAAAGAACACCCCGTGGAAAACACCCAGCTGCAGAACGAGAAGCTGTACCTGTACTAC
CTGCAGAATGGGCGGGATATGTACGTGGACCAGGAACTGGACATCAACCGGCTGTCCGACTACGATGTGG
ACCACATCGTGCCTCAGAGCTTTCTGAAGGACGACTCCATCGACAACAAGGTGCTGACCAGAAGCGACAA
GAACCGGGGCAAGAGCGACAACGTGCCCTCCGAAGAGGTCGTGAAGAAGATGAAGAACTACTGGCGGCAG
CTGCTGAACGCCAAGCTGATTACCCAGAGAAAGTTCGACAATCTGACCAAGGCCGAGAGAGGCGGCCTGA
GCGAACTGGATAAGGCCGGCTTCATCAAGAGACAGCTGGTGGAAACCCGGCAGATCACAAAGCACGTGGC
ACAGATCCTGGACTCCCGGATGAACACTAAGTACGACGAGAATGACAAGCTGATCCGGGAAGTGAAAGTG
ATCACCCTGAAGTCCAAGCTGGTGTCCGATTTCCGGAAGGATTTCCAGTTTTACAAAGTGCGCGAGATCA
ACAACTACCACCACGCCCACGACGCCTACCTGAACGCCGTCGTGGGAACCGCCCTGATCAAAAAGTACCC
TAAGCTGGAAAGCGAGTTCGTGTACGGCGACTACAAGGTGTACGACGTGCGGAAGATGATCGCCAAGAGC
GAGCAGGAAATCGGCAAGGCTACCGCCAAGTACTTCTTCTACAGCAACATCATGAACTTTTTCAAGACCG
AGATTACCCTGGCCAACGGCGAGATCCGGAAGCGGCCTCTGATCGAGACAAACGGCGAAACCGGGGAGAT
CGTGTGGGATAAGGGCCGGGATTTTGCCACCGTGCGGAAAGTGCTGAGCATGCCCCAAGTGAATATCGTG
AAAAAGACCGAGGTGCAGACAGGCGGCTTCAGCAAAGAGTCTATCCTGCCCAAGAGGAACAGCGATAAGC
TGATCGCCAGAAAGAAGGACTGGGACCCTAAGAAGTACGGCGGCTTCGACAGCCCCACCGTGGCCTATTC
TGTGCTGGTGGTGGCCAAAGTGGAAAAGGGCAAGTCCAAGAAACTGAAGAGTGTGAAAGAGCTGCTGGGG
ATCACCATCATGGAAAGAAGCAGCTTCGAGAAGAATCCCATCGACTTTCTGGAAGCCAAGGGCTACAAAG
AAGTGAAAAAGGACCTGATCATCAAGCTGCCTAAGTACTCCCTGTTCGAGCTGGAAAACGGCCGGAAGAG
AATGCTGGCCTCTGCCGGCGAACTGCAGAAGGGAAACGAACTGGCCCTGCCCTCCAAATATGTGAACTTC
CTGTACCTGGCCAGCCACTATGAGAAGCTGAAGGGCTCCCCCGAGGATAATGAGCAGAAACAGCTGTTTG
TGGAACAGCACAAGCACTACCTGGACGAGATCATCGAGCAGATCAGCGAGTTCTCCAAGAGAGTGATCCT
GGCCGACGCTAATCTGGACAAAGTGCTGTCCGCCTACAACAAGCACCGGGATAAGCCCATCAGAGAGCAG
GCCGAGAATATCATCCACCTGTTTACCCTGACCAATCTGGGAGCCCCTGCCGCCTTCAAGTACTTTGACA
CCACCATCGACCGGAAGAGGTACACCAGCACCAAAGAGGTGCTGGACGCCACCCTGATCCACCAGAGCAT
CACCGGCCTGTACGAGACACGGATCGACCTGTCTCAGCTGGGAGGCGACAGCGCTGGAGGAGGTGGAAGC
GGAGGAGGAGGAAGCGGAGGAGGAGGTAGCGGACCTAAGAAAAAGAGGAAGGTGGCGGCCGCTGGATCCA
TGGACTATAAGGACCACGACGGAGACTACAAGGATCATGATATTGATTACAAAGACGATGACGATAAGTG
TACAGGCAGTGGAGAGGGCAGAGGAAGTCTGCTAACATGCGGTGACGTCGAGGAGAATCCTGGCCCAATG
GCCAAGCCTTTGTCTCAAGAAGAATCCACCCTCATTGAAAGAGCAACGGCTACAATCAACAGCATCCCCA
TCTCTGAAGACTACAGCGTCGCCAGCGCAGCTCTCTCTAGCGACGGCCGCATCTTCACTGGTGTCAATGT
ATATCATTTTACTGGGGGACCTTGTGCAGAACTCGTGGTGCTGGGCACTGCTGCTGCTGCGGCAGCTGGC
AACCTGACTTGTATCGTCGCGATCGGAAATGAGAACAGGGGCATCTTGAGCCCCTGCGGACGGTGCCGAC
AGGTGCTTCTCGATCTGCATCCTGGGATCAAAGCCATAGTGAAGGACAGTGATGGACAGCCGACGGCAGT
TGGGATTCGTGAATTGCTGCCCTCTGGTTATGTGTGGGAGGGCTAAGAATTCGATATCAAGCTTATCGGT
AATCAACCTCTGGATTACAAAATTTGTGAAAGATTGACTGGTATTCTTAACTATGTTGCTCCTTTTACGC
TATGTGGATACGCTGCTTTAATGCCTTTGTATCATGCTATTGCTTCCCGTATGGCTTTCATTTTCTCCTC
CTTGTATAAATCCTGGTTGCTGTCTCTTTATGAGGAGTTGTGGCCCGTTGTCAGGCAACGTGGCGTGGTG
TGCACTGTGTTTGCTGACGCAACCCCCACTGGTTGGGGCATTGCCACCACCTGTCAGCTCCTTTCCGGGA
CTTTCGCTTTCCCCCTCCCTATTGCCACGGCGGAACTCATCGCCGCCTGCCTTGCCCGCTGCTGGACAGG
GGCTCGGCTGTTGGGCACTGACAATTCCGTGGTGTTGTCGGGGAAATCATCGTCCTTTCCTTGGCTGCTC
GCCTGTGTTGCCACCTGGATTCTGCGCGGGACGTCCTTCTGCTACGTCCCTTCGGCCCTCAATCCAGCGG
ACCTTCCTTCCCGCGGCCTGCTGCCGGCTCTGCGGCCTCTTCCGCGTCTTCGCCTTCGCCCTCAGACGAG
TCGGATCTCCCTTTGGGCCGCCTCCCCGCATCGATACCGTCGACCTCGAGACCTAGAAAAACATGGAGCA
ATCACAAGTAGCAATACAGCAGCTACCAATGCTGATTGTGCCTGGCTAGAAGCACAAGAGGAGGAGGAGG
TGGGTTTTCCAGTCACACCTCAGGTACCTTTAAGACCAATGACTTACAAGGCAGCTGTAGATCTTAGCCA
CTTTTTAAAAGAAAAGGGGGGACTGGAAGGGCTAATTCACTCCCAACGAAGACAAGATATCCTTGATCTG
TGGATCTACCACACACAAGGCTACTTCCCTGATTGGCAGAACTACACACCAGGGCCAGGGATCAGATATC
CACTGACCTTTGGATGGTGCTACAAGCTAGTACCAGTTGAGCAAGAGAAGGTAGAAGAAGCCAATGAAGG
AGAGAACACCCGCTTGTTACACCCTGTGAGCCTGCATGGGATGGATGACCCGGAGAGAGAAGTATTAGAG
TGGAGGTTTGACAGCCGCCTAGCATTTCATCACATGGCCCGAGAGCTGCATCCGGACTGTACTGGGTCTC
TCTGGTTAGACCAGATCTGAGCCTGGGAGCTCTCTGGCTAACTAGGGAACCCACTGCTTAAGCCTCAATA
AAGCTTGCCTTGAGTGCTTCAAGTAGTGTGTGCCCGTCTGTTGTGTGACTCTGGTAACTAGAGATCCCTC
AGACCCTTTTAGTCAGTGTGGAAAATCTCTAGCAGGGCCCGTTTAAACCCGCTGATCAGCCTCGACTGTG
CCTTCTAGTTGCCAGCCATCTGTTGTTTGCCCCTCCCCCGTGCCTTCCTTGACCCTGGAAGGTGCCACTC
CCACTGTCCTTTCCTAATAAAATGAGGAAATTGCATCGCATTGTCTGAGTAGGTGTCATTCTATTCTGGG
GGGTGGGGTGGGGCAGGACAGCAAGGGGGAGGATTGGGAAGACAATAGCAGGCATGCTGGGGATGCGGTG
GGCTCTATGGCTTCTGAGGCGGAAAGAACCAGCTGGGGCTCTAGGGGGTATCCCC
[124 nt withheld, positions 10276-10399]
C
[91 nt withheld, positions 10401-10491]
A
[49 nt withheld, positions 10493-10541]
CCTTTGACGTTGGAGTCCACGTTCTTT
[37 nt withheld, positions 10569-10605]
ACCCTATCTCGGTCTATTCTTTTGATTTATAAGGGATTTTGCCGATTTCGGCCTATTGGTTAAAAAATGA
GCTGATTTAACAAAAATTTAACGCGAATTAATTCTGTGGAATGTGTGTCAGTTAGGGTGTGGAAAGTCCC
CAGGCTCCCCAGCAGGCAGAAGTATGCAAAGCATGCATCTCAATTAGTCAGCAACCAGGTGTGGAAAGTC
CCCAGGCTCCCCAGCAGGCAGAAGTATGCAAAGCATGCATCTCAATTAGTCAGCAACCATAGTCCCGCCC
CTAACTCCGCCCATCCCGCCCCTAACTCCGCCCAGTTCCGCCCATTCTCCGCCCCATGGCTGACTAATTT
TTTTTATTTATGCAGAGGCCGAGGCCGCCTCTGCCTCTGAGCTATTCCAGAAGTAGTGAGGAGGCTTTTT
TGGAGGCCTAGGCTTTTGCAAAAAGCTCCCGGGAGCTTGTATATCCATTTTCGGATCTGATCAGCACGTG
TTGACAATTAATCATCGGCATAGTATATCGGCATAGTATAATACGACAAGGTGAGGAACTAAACCATGGC
CAAGTTGACCAGTGCCGTTCCGGTGCTCACCGCGCGCGACGTCGCCGGAGCGGTCGAGTTCTGGACCGAC
CGGCTCGGGTTCTCCCGGGACTTCGTGGAGGACGACTTCGCCGGTGTGGTCCGGGACGACGTGACCCTGT
TCATCAGCGCGGTCCAGGACCAGGTGGTGCCGGACAACACCCTGGCCTGGGTGTGGGTGCGCGGCCTGGA
CGAGCTGTACGCCGAGTGGTCGGAGGTCGTGTCCACGAACTTCCGGGACGCCTCCGGGCCGGCCATGACC
GAGATCGGCGAGCAGCCGTGGGGGCGGGAGTTCGCCCTGCGCGACCCGGCCGGCAACTGCGTGCACTTCG
TGGCCGAGGAGCAGGACTGACACGTGCTACGAGATTTCGATTCCACCGCCGCCTTCTATGAAAGGTTGGG
CTTCGGAATCGTTTTCCGGGACGCCGGCTGGATGATCCTCCAGCGCGGGGATCTCATGCTGGAGTTCTTC
GCCCACCCCAACTTGTTTATTGCAGCTTATAATGGTTACAAATAAAGCAATAGCATCACAAATTTCACAA
ATAAAGCATTTTTTTCACTGCATTCTAGTTGTGGTTTGTCCAAACTCATCAATGTATCTTATCATGTCTG
TATACCGTCGACCTCTAGCTAGAGCTTGGCGTAATCATGGTCATAGCTGTTTCCTGTGTGAAATTGTTAT
CCGCTCACAATTCCACACAACATACGAGCCGGAAGCATAAAGTGTAAAGCCTGGGGTGCCTAATGAGTGA
GCTAACTCACATTAATTGCGTTGCGCTCACTGCCCGCTTTCCAGTCGGGAAACCTGTCGTGCCAGCTGCA
TTAATGAATCGGCCAACGCGCGGGGAGAGGCGGTTTGCGTATTGGGCGCTCTTCCGCTTCCTCGCTCACT
GACTCGCTGCGCTCGGTCGTTCGGCTGCGGCGAGCGGTATCAGCTCACTCAAAGGCGGTAATACGGTTAT
CCACAGAATCAGGGGATAACGCAGGAAAGAACATGTGAGCAAAAGGCCAGCAAAAGGCCAGGAACCGTAA
AAAGGCCGCGTTGCTGGCGTTTTTCCATAGGCTCCGCCCCCCTGACGAGCATCACAAAAATCGACGCTCA
AGTCAGAGGTGGCGAAACCCGACAGGACTATAAAGATACCAGGCGTTTCCCCCTGGAAGCTCCCTCGTGC
GCTCTCCTGTTCCGACCCTGCCGCTTACCGGATACCTGTCCGCCTTTCTCCCTTCGGGAAGCGTGGCGCT
TTCTCATAGCTCACGCTGTAGGTATCTCAGTTCGGTGTAGGTCGTTCGCTCCAAGCTGGGCTGTGTGCAC
GAACCCCCCGTTCAGCCCGACCGCTGCGCCTTATCCGGTAACTATCGTCTTGAGTCCAACCCGGTAAGAC
ACGACTTATCGCCACTGGCAGCAGCCACTGGTAACAGGATTAGCAGAGCGAGGTATGTAGGCGGTGCTAC
AGAGTTCTTGAAGTGGTGGCCTAACTACGGCTACACTAGAAGAACAGTATTTGGTATCTGCGCTCTGCTG
AAGCCAGTTACCTTCGGAAAAAGAGTTGGTAGCTCTTGATCCGGCAAACAAACCACCGCTGGTAGCGGTG
GTTTTTTTGTTTGCAAGCAGCAGATTACGCGCAGAAAAAAAGGATCTCAAGAAGATCCTTTGATCTTTTC
TACGGGGTCTGACGCTCAGTGGAACGAAAACTCACGTTAAGGGATTTTGGTCATGAGATTATCAAAAAGG
ATCTTCACCTAGATCCTTTTAAATTAAAAATGAAGTTTTAAATCAATCTAAAGTATATATGAGTAAACTT
GGTCTGACAGTTACCAATGCTTAATCAGTGAGGCACCTATCTCAGCGATCTGTCTATTTCGTTCATCCAT
AGTTGCCTGACTCCCCGTCGTGTAGATAACTACGATACGGGAGGGCTTACCATCTGGCCCCAGTGCTGCA
ATGATACCGCGAGACCCACGCTCACCGGCTCCAGATTTATCAGCAATAAACCAGCCAGCCGGAAGGGCCG
AGCGCAGAAGTGGTCCTGCAACTTTATCCGCCTCCATCCAGTCTATTAATTGTTGCCGGGAAGCTAGAGT
AAGTAGTTCGCCAGTTAATAGTTTGCGCAACGTTGTTGCCATTGCTACAGGCATCGTGGTGTCACGCTCG
TCGTTTGGTATGGCTTCATTCAGCTCCGGTTCCCAACGATCAAGGCGAGTTACATGATCCCCCATGTTGT
GCAAAAAAGCGGTTAGCTCCTTCGGTCCTCCGATCGTTGTCAGAAGTAAGTTGGCCGCAGTGTTATCACT
CATGGTTATGGCAGCACTGCATAATTCTCTTACTGTCATGCCATCCGTAAGATGCTTTTCTGTGACTGGT
GAGTACTCAACCAAGTCATTCTGAGAATAGTGTATGCGGCGACCGAGTTGCTCTTGCCCGGCGTCAATAC
GGGATAATACCGCGCCACATAGCAGAACTTTAAAAGTGCTCATCATTGGAAAACGTTCTTCGGGGCGAAA
ACTCTCAAGGATCTTACCGCTGTTGAGATCCAGTTCGATGTAACCCACTCGTGCACCCAACTGATCTTCA
GCATCTTTTACTTTCACCAGCGTTTCTGGGTGAGCAAAAACAGGAAGGCAAAATGCCGCAAAAAAGGGAA
TAAGGGCGACACGGAAATGTTGAATACTCATACTCTTCCTTTTTCAATATTATTGAAGCATTTATCAGGG
TTATTGTCTCATGAGCGGATACATATTTGAATGTATTTAGAAAAATAAACAAATAGGGGTTCCGCGCACA
TTTCCCCGAAAAGTGCCACCTGAC
Features (pLannotate 1.2.2; 33 found; start..end, strand, type, name):
     31..83      -  misc_feature   bom (fragment): basis of mobility region from pBR322
    238..617     +  enhancer       CMV enhancer: human cytomegalovirus immediate early enhancer
    618..817     +  promoter       CMV promoter: human cytomegalovirus (CMV) immediate early promoter
    835..1015    +  LTR            5' LTR (truncated): truncated 5' long terminal repeat (LTR) from HIV-1
   1062..1187    +  misc_feature   HIV-1 Ψ: packaging signal of human immunodeficiency virus type 1
   1171..1534    +  CDS            HIV-1 gag (fragment): gag protein from human immunodeficiency virus 1; gag
   1680..1913    +  misc_feature   RRE: The Rev response element (RRE) of HIV-1 allows for Rev-dependent mRNA export from the nucleus to the cytoplasm.
   2290..2390    +  CDS            Rev (fragment): human immunodeficiency virus 1 (HIV-1) Rev protein; rev; enhances nuclear export of unspliced and incompletely spliced viral mRNAs
   2440..2557    +  misc_feature   cPPT/CTS: central polypurine tract and central termination sequence of HIV-1
   2614..2680    +  CDS            small t antigen (fragment): SV40 (simian virus 40) small t antigen
   2687..3865    +  promoter       EF-1α promoter: strong constitutive promoter for human elongation factor EF-1α
   3881..3928    +  CDS            nucleoplasmin NLS: bipartite nuclear localization signal from nucleoplasmin
   3928..8029    +  CDS            Cas9 (fragment): Cas9 (Csn1) endonuclease from the Streptococcus pyogenes Type II CRISPR/Cas system generates RNA-guided double strand breaks in DNA
   8258..8656    +  CDS            BSD: blasticidin S deaminase; Aspergillus terreus BSD; confers resistance to blasticidin
   8657..8678    +  misc_feature   MCS (fragment): pBluescript multiple cloning site
   8681..9269    +  misc_feature   WPRE: woodchuck hepatitis virus posttranscriptional regulatory element
   9206..9787    +  CDS            nef (fragment): NEF_HV1H2 - Experimental evidence at protein level: Swiss-Prot protein existence level 1. Extracellular Nef protein targets CD4(+) T-lymphocytes for apoptosis by interacting with CXCR4 surface receptors. From Human immunodeficiency virus type 1 group M subtype B (isolate HXB2) (HIV-1).
   9794..9974    +  LTR            5' LTR (truncated): truncated 5' long terminal repeat (LTR) from HIV-1
  10006..10230   +  polyA_signal   bGH poly(A) signal: bovine growth hormone polyadenylation signal
  10234..10255   +  promoter       SV40 promoter (fragment): SV40 enhancer and early promoter
  10276..10704   +  rep_origin     f1 ori (sequence partly withheld): f1 bacteriophage origin of replication; arrow indicates direction of (+) strand synthesis
  10718..11047   +  promoter       SV40 promoter: SV40 enhancer and early promoter
  11095..11142   +  promoter       EM7 promoter: synthetic bacterial promoter&nbsp
  11161..11535   +  CDS            BleoR: antibiotic-binding protein; Sh ble from Streptoalloteichus hindustanus; confers resistance to bleomycin, phleomycin, and Zeocin™
  11545..11670   +  CDS            ble (fragment): BLE_KLEPN - Experimental evidence at protein level: Swiss-Prot protein existence level 1. Binding protein with a strong affinity to the bleomycin family of antibiotics. Binds to CL990; an antimitotic-antibiotic compound. From Klebsiella pneumoniae.
  11665..11786   +  polyA_signal   SV40 poly(A) signal: SV40 polyadenylation signal
  11857..11879   -  protein_bind   lac operator (fragment): The lac repressor binds to the lac operator to inhibit transcription in E. coli. This inhibition can be relieved by adding lactose or isopropyl-β-D-thiogalactopyranoside (IPTG). lac repressor encoded by lacI
  11883..11913   -  promoter       lac promoter: promoter for the E. coli lac operon
  11928..11949   -  protein_bind   CAP binding site: CAP binding activates transcription in the presence of cAMP. E. coli catabolite activator protein
  11962..12054   -  CDS            lacI (fragment): lac repressor; lacI; The lac repressor binds to the lac operator to inhibit transcription in E. coli. This inhibition can be relieved by adding lactose or isopropyl-β-D-thiogalactopyranoside (IPTG).
  12237..12825   -  rep_origin     ori: high-copy-number ColE1/pMB1/pBR322/pUC origin of replication
  12996..13856   -  CDS            AmpR: β-lactamase; bla; confers resistance to ampicillin, carbenicillin, and related antibiotics
  13857..13961   -  promoter       AmpR promoter: bla
