[The description below was written by a language model from this plasmid's Addgene catalogue record and pLannotate feature annotations shown in this document.]
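Description:
pLL8 lenti-D10Acas9-3xflag-blast is a lentiviral transfer plasmid for mammalian expression of the Cas9 D10A nickase, built by Gibson cloning into the lenti dCAS-VP64_Blast backbone. It is propagated in E. coli through a high-copy ColE1/pUC-type origin with ampicillin selection (AmpR under its own bla promoter), and it also carries an f1 origin. The viral framework is HIV-1 derived. A CMV enhancer/promoter is fused to a truncated 5' LTR to drive genomic RNA production in packaging cells. This is followed by the Ψ packaging signal with a gag fragment, the Rev response element for Rev-dependent nuclear export, and the cPPT/CTS. A second truncated LTR and a bGH polyadenylation signal close the viral unit.

Between the LTRs, the EF-1α promoter drives a single open reading frame. It consists of a nucleoplasmin bipartite NLS, Streptococcus pyogenes Cas9 carrying the D10A substitution, a 3xFLAG epitope tag, a T2A self-cleaving peptide and blasticidin S deaminase, with a WPRE downstream to enhance transcript expression. D10A inactivates the RuvC nuclease domain, so the enzyme nicks one DNA strand rather than making a double-strand break. The T2A link ties blasticidin resistance to nickase expression, allowing selection of transduced cells. The automated feature table does not annotate the FLAG tag or T2A, although an unannotated gap lies between the Cas9 and BSD features where the catalogue description places them. Outside the viral region, the backbone retains an SV40/EM7-driven bleomycin/Zeocin resistance cassette, which the record does not list as a selectable marker. No guide RNA cassette is annotated, so guides would have to be supplied separately. The associated publication concerns diversifying base editors for antibody affinity maturation.
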