Addgene plasmid #112134: pLL8 lenti-D10Acas9-3xflag-blast
Purpose: lenti vector encoding D10Acas9-3xflag with T2A Blastcidin resistance marker (EF1a-NLS-D10ACas9-3Xflag-T2A-Blast-WPRE)
Depositing lab: Fei-Long Meng. Depositing organization: Institute of Biochemistry and Cell Biology, SIBS, CAS. Publication: Intrinsic Nucleotide Preference of Diversifying Base Editors Guides Antibody Ex Vivo Affinity Maturation. Liu LD, Huang M, Dai P, Liu T, Fan S, Cheng X, Zhao Y, Yeap LS, Meng FL. Cell Rep. 2018 Oct 23;25(4):884-892.e3. doi: 10.1016/j.celrep.2018.09.090. PubMed 30355495.
Backbone
  Vector backbone: lenti dCAS-VP64_Blast
  Backbone manufacturer: Zhang lab (Addgene plasmid #61425)
  Backbone size w/o insert (bp): 13989
  Vector type: Mammalian Expression, Lentiviral, CRISPR
  Selectable markers: Blasticidin
Growth in bacteria
  Bacterial resistance: Ampicillin, 100 μg/mL
  Growth temperature: 30°C
  Growth strain: NEB Stable
  Copy number: High Copy
Gene/Insert
  Gene/Insert name: D10Acas9-3xflag-blast
  Species: Synthetic
  Insert size (bp): 4779
  Mutation: D10A mutant in Cas9
  Promoter: EF1a
  Cloning method: Gibson Cloning
  Sequencing primers: 5′ CCTCAGACAGTGGTTCAAAG; 3′ GTCGTGGTCCTTATAGTCCA
Terms and licenses: Academic/Nonprofit Terms; Industry Terms: Not Available to Industry
How to cite: pLL8 lenti-D10Acas9-3xflag-blast was a gift from Fei-Long Meng (Addgene plasmid # 112134 ; http://n2t.net/addgene:112134 ; RRID:Addgene_112134)
