>Addgene plasmid #112134 | pLL8 lenti-D10Acas9-3xflag-blast | depositor partial sequence | sequence record 211101 | D10A_Cas9
ATGAAAAGGCCGGCGGCCACGAAAAAGGCCGGCCAGGCAAAAAAGAAAAAGGACAAGAAGTACAGCATCG
GCCTGGCCATCGGCACCAACTCTGTGGGCTGGGCCGTGATCACCGACGAGTACAAGGTGCCCAGCAAGAA
ATTCAAGGTGCTGGGCAACACCGACCGGCACAGCATCAAGAAGAACCTGATCGGAGCCCTGCTGTTCGAC
AGCGGCGAAACAGCCGAGGCCACCCGGCTGAAGAGAACCGCCAGAAGAAGATACACCAGACGGAAGAACC
GGATCTGCTATCTGCAAGAGATCTTCAGCAACGAGATGGCCAAGGTGGACGACAGCTTCTTCCACAGACT
GGAAGAGTCCTTCCTGGTGGAAGAGGATAAGAAGCACGAGCGGCACCCCATCTTCGGCAACATCGTGGAC
GAGGTGGCCTACCACGAGAAGTACCCCACCATCTACCACCTGAGAAAGAAACTGGTGGACAGCACCGACA
AGGCCGACCTGCGGCTGATCTATCTGGCCCTGGCCCACATGATCAAGTTCCGGGGCCACTTCCTGATCGA
GGGCGACCTGAACCCCGACAACAGCGACGTGGACAAGCTGTTCATCCAGCTGGTGCAGACCTACAACCAG
CTGTTCGAGGAAAACCCCATCAACGCCAGCGGCGTGGACGCCAAGGCCATCCTGTCTGCCAGACTGAGCA
AGAGCAGACGGCTGGAAAATCTGATCGCCCAGCTGCCCGGCGAGAAGAAGAATGGCCTGTTCGGCAACCT
GATTGCCCTGAGCCTGGGCCTGACCCCCAACTTCAAGAGCAACTTCGACCTGGCCGAGGATGCCAAACTG
CAGCTGAGCAAGGACACCTACGACGACGACCTGGACAACCTGCTGGCCCAGATCGGCGACCAGTACGCCG
ACCTGTTTCTGGCCGCCAAGAACCTGTCCGACGCCATCCTGCTGAGCGACATCCTGAGAGTGAACACCGA
GATCACCAAGGCCCCCCTGAGCGCCTCTATGATCAAGAGATACGACGAGCACCACCAGGACCTGACCCTG
CTGAAAGCTCTCGTGCGGCAGCAGCTGCCTGAGAAGTACAAAGAGATTTTCTTCGACCAGAGCAAGAACG
GCTACGCCGGCTACATTGACGGCGGAGCCAGCCAGGAAGAGTTCTACAAGTTCATCAAGCCCATCCTGGA
AAAGATGGACGGCACCGAGGAACTGCTCGTGAAGCTGAACAGAGAGGACCTGCTGCGGAAGCAGCGGACC
TTCGACAACGGCAGCATCCCCCACCAGATCCACCTGGGAGAGCTGCACGCCATTCTGCGGCGGCAGGAAG
ATTTTTACCCATTCCTGAAGGACAACCGGGAAAAGATCGAGAAGATCCTGACCTTCCGCATCCCCTACTA
CGTGGGCCCTCTGGCCAGGGGAAACAGCAGATTCGCCTGGATGACCAGAAAGAGCGAGGAAACCATCACC
CCCTGGAACTTCGAGGAAGTGGTGGACAAGGGCGCTTCCGCCCAGAGCTTCATCGAGCGGATGACCAACT
TCGATAAGAACCTGCCCAACGAGAAGGTGCTGCCCAAGCACAGCCTGCTGTACGAGTACTTCACCGTGTA
TAACGAGCTGACCAAAGTGAAATACGTGACCGAGGGAATGAGAAAGCCCGCCTTCCTGAGCGGCGAGCAG
AAAAAGGCCATCGTGGACCTGCTGTTCAAGACCAACCGGAAAGTGACCGTGAAGCAGCTGAAAGAGGACT
ACTTCAAGAAAATCGAGTGCTTCGACTCCGTGGAAATCTCCGGCGTGGAAGATCGGTTCAACGCCTCCCT
GGGCACATACCACGATCTGCTGAAAATTATCAAGGACAAGGACTTCCTGGACAATGAGGAAAACGAGGAC
ATTCTGGAAGATATCGTGCTGACCCTGACACTGTTTGAGGACAGAGAGATGATCGAGGAACGGCTGAAAA
CCTATGCCCACCTGTTCGACGACAAAGTGATGAAGCAGCTGAAGCGGCGGAGATACACCGGCTGGGGCAG
GCTGAGCCGGAAGCTGATCAACGGCATCCGGGACAAGCAGTCCGGCAAGACAATCCTGGATTTCCTGAAG
TCCGACGGCTTCGCCAACAGAAACTTCATGCAGCTGATCCACGACGACAGCCTGACCTTTAAAGAGGACA
TCCAGAAAGCCCAGGTGTCCGGCCAGGGCGATAGCCTGCACGAGCACATTGCCAATCTGGCCGGCAGCCC
CGCCATTAAGAAGGGCATCCTGCAGACAGTGAAGGTGGTGGACGAGCTCGTGAAAGTGATGGGCCGGCAC
AAGCCCGAGAACATCGTGATCGAAATGGCCAGAGAGAACCAGACCACCCAGAAGGGACAGAAGAACAGCC
GCGAGAGAATGAAGCGGATCGAAGAGGGCATCAAAGAGCTGGGCAGCCAGATCCTGAAAGAACACCCCGT
GGAAAACACCCAGCTGCAGAACGAGAAGCTGTACCTGTACTACCTGCAGAATGGGCGGGATATGTACGTG
GACCAGGAACTGGACATCAACCGGCTGTCCGACTACGATGTGGACCACATCGTGCCTCAGAGCTTTCTGA
AGGACGACTCCATCGACAACAAGGTGCTGACCAGAAGCGACAAGAACCGGGGCAAGAGCGACAACGTGCC
CTCCGAAGAGGTCGTGAAGAAGATGAAGAACTACTGGCGGCAGCTGCTGAACGCCAAGCTGATTACCCAG
AGAAAGTTCGACAATCTGACCAAGGCCGAGAGAGGCGGCCTGAGCGAACTGGATAAGGCCGGCTTCATCA
AGAGACAGCTGGTGGAAACCCGGCAGATCACAAAGCACGTGGCACAGATCCTGGACTCCCGGATGAACAC
TAAGTACGACGAGAATGACAAGCTGATCCGGGAAGTGAAAGTGATCACCCTGAAGTCCAAGCTGGTGTCC
GATTTCCGGAAGGATTTCCAGTTTTACAAAGTGCGCGAGATCAACAACTACCACCACGCCCACGACGCCT
ACCTGAACGCCGTCGTGGGAACCGCCCTGATCAAAAAGTACCCTAAGCTGGAAAGCGAGTTCGTGTACGG
CGACTACAAGGTGTACGACGTGCGGAAGATGATCGCCAAGAGCGAGCAGGAAATCGGCAAGGCTACCGCC
AAGTACTTCTTCTACAGCAACATCATGAACTTTTTCAAGACCGAGATTACCCTGGCCAACGGCGAGATCC
GGAAGCGGCCTCTGATCGAGACAAACGGCGAAACCGGGGAGATCGTGTGGGATAAGGGCCGGGATTTTGC
CACCGTGCGGAAAGTGCTGAGCATGCCCCAAGTGAATATCGTGAAAAAGACCGAGGTGCAGACAGGCGGC
TTCAGCAAAGAGTCTATCCTGCCCAAGAGGAACAGCGATAAGCTGATCGCCAGAAAGAAGGACTGGGACC
CTAAGAAGTACGGCGGCTTCGACAGCCCCACCGTGGCCTATTCTGTGCTGGTGGTGGCCAAAGTGGAAAA
GGGCAAGTCCAAGAAACTGAAGAGTGTGAAAGAGCTGCTGGGGATCACCATCATGGAAAGAAGCAGCTTC
GAGAAGAATCCCATCGACTTTCTGGAAGCCAAGGGCTACAAAGAAGTGAAAAAGGACCTGATCATCAAGC
TGCCTAAGTACTCCCTGTTCGAGCTGGAAAACGGCCGGAAGAGAATGCTGGCCTCTGCCGGCGAACTGCA
GAAGGGAAACGAACTGGCCCTGCCCTCCAAATATGTGAACTTCCTGTACCTGGCCAGCCACTATGAGAAG
CTGAAGGGCTCCCCCGAGGATAATGAGCAGAAACAGCTGTTTGTGGAACAGCACAAGCACTACCTGGACG
AGATCATCGAGCAGATCAGCGAGTTCTCCAAGAGAGTGATCCTGGCCGACGCTAATCTGGACAAAGTGCT
GTCCGCCTACAACAAGCACCGGGATAAGCCCATCAGAGAGCAGGCCGAGAATATCATCCACCTGTTTACC
CTGACCAATCTGGGAGCCCCTGCCGCCTTCAAGTACTTTGACACCACCATCGACCGGAAGAGGTACACCA
GCACCAAAGAGGTGCTGGACGCCACCCTGATCCACCAGAGCATCACCGGCCTGTACGAGACACGGATCGA
CCTGTCTCAGCTGGGAGGCGACAGCGCTGGAGGAGGTGGAAGCGGAGGAGGAGGAAGCGGAGGAGGAGGT
AGCGGACCTAAGAAAAAGAGGAAGGTGGCGGCCGCTGGATCCATGGACTATAAGGACCACGACGGAGACT
ACAAGGATCATGATATTGATTACAAAGACGATGACGATAAGTGTACAGGCAGTGGAGAGGGCAGAGGAAG
TCTGCTAACATGCGGTGACGTCGAGGAGAATCCTGGCCCAATGGCCAAGCCTTTGTCTCAAGAAGAATCC
ACCCTCATTGAAAGAGCAACGGCTACAATCAACAGCATCCCCATCTCTGAAGACTACAGCGTCGCCAGCG
CAGCTCTCTCTAGCGACGGCCGCATCTTCACTGGTGTCAATGTATATCATTTTACTGGGGGACCTTGTGC
AGAACTCGTGGTGCTGGGCACTGCTGCTGCTGCGGCAGCTGGCAACCTGACTTGTATCGTCGCGATCGGA
AATGAGAACAGGGGCATCTTGAGCCCCTGCGGACGGTGCCGACAGGTGCTTCTCGATCTGCATCCTGGGA
TCAAAGCCATAGTGAAGGACAGTGATGGACAGCCGACGGCAGTTGGGATTCGTGAATTGCTGCCCTCTGG
TTATGTGTGGGAGGGCTAA
